Addgene plasmid #89759: hZMPSTE24-3FLAG_pQCXIP
Purpose: Human ZMPSTE24 mammalian expression vector. Retroviral bicistronic puromycin vector.
Depositing lab: Martin Dorf. Depositing organization: Harvard Medical School. Publication: ZMPSTE24 defends against influenza and other pathogenic viruses. Fu B, Wang L, Li S, Dorf ME. J Exp Med. 2017 Feb 28. pii: jem.20161270. doi: 10.1084/jem.20161270. PubMed 28246125.
Backbone
  Vector backbone: pQCXIP
  Backbone manufacturer: Clontech
  Backbone size w/o insert (bp): 7159
  Total vector size (bp): 8674
  Modifications to backbone: Insert cloned into AgeI and BamHI sites of pQCXIP backbone. [Agei - Kozak seq (ACC) - ZMPSTE24 CDS (1425bp) - 9bp (NotI spacer) - 3xFLAG epitopes - STOP codon].
  Vector type: Mammalian Expression, Retroviral ; Bicistronic expression: puromycin resistance transcript is downstream
  Selectable markers: Puromycin
Growth in bacteria
  Bacterial resistance: Ampicillin, 100 μg/mL
  Growth temperature: 37°C
  Growth strain: NEB Stable
  Growth instructions: This gene sometimes gives low DNA yields.
  Copy number: Unknown
Gene/Insert
  Gene/Insert name: Homo sapiens zinc metallopeptidase STE24 (ZMPSTE24) (alt name: ZMPSTE24; HGPS; PRO1; FACE1; STE24; FACE-1; Ste24p)
  Species: H. sapiens (human)
  Insert size (bp): 1425
  Mutation: Y253H in ZMPSTE24 (see depositor comments below)
  GenBank ID: BC037283
  Entrez Gene: ZMPSTE24 (a.k.a. FACE-1, FACE1, HGPS, PRO1, RSDM1, STE24, Ste24p)
  Promoter: CMV
  Tag / fusion protein: non coding ACC Kozak sequence before ATG protein initiation (N terminal on backbone); 9bp spacer (NotI site) - 3xFLAG epitopes - Stop codon (C terminal on insert)
  Cloning method: Restriction Enzyme; 5′ cloning site AgeI (not destroyed); 3′ cloning site BamHI (not destroyed)
  Sequencing primers: 5′ ACGCCATCCACGCTGTTTTGACCT; 3′ AAGCGGCTTCGGCCAGTAACGTTA
Resource information
  A portion of this plasmid was derived from a plasmid made by: cDNA clone MGC:33086 IMAGE:5269064
Terms and licenses: Academic/Nonprofit Terms; Industry Terms: Not Available to Industry
Depositor comments: Reverse primer gives poor quality sequence data due to intervening difficult sequence. ZMPSTE24 construct containing a Y253H mutation was used in our published experiments.
How to cite: hZMPSTE24-3FLAG_pQCXIP was a gift from Martin Dorf (Addgene plasmid # 89759 ; http://n2t.net/addgene:89759 ; RRID:Addgene_89759)
