[The description below was written by a language model from this plasmid's Addgene catalogue record and pLannotate feature annotations shown in this document.]
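Description:
hZMPSTE24-3FLAG_pQCXIP is a self-inactivating gammaretroviral expression vector built on the Clontech pQCXIP backbone for expressing human ZMPSTE24 (zinc metallopeptidase STE24, also known as FACE1) in mammalian cells. It is propagated in bacteria through a high-copy ColE1/pUC-type origin with ampicillin resistance. The retroviral unit begins with a hybrid 5′ element in which a CMV enhancer/promoter drives a truncated murine sarcoma virus LTR. This is followed by a packaging signal and a truncated gag region that allow the genomic RNA to be encapsidated when gag-pol and envelope functions are supplied in trans. It ends in a U3-deleted 3′ LTR, so LTR promoter activity is lost after integration and expression depends on the internal promoter.

That internal promoter is the CMV immediate early enhancer/promoter. It drives the 1425 bp ZMPSTE24 coding sequence, cloned between AgeI and BamHI with a short Kozak sequence upstream and a NotI-derived 9 bp spacer, a C-terminal 3xFLAG tag and a stop codon downstream. The insert carries a Y253H substitution, and the depositor notes this is the version used in the published experiments. The catalogue describes a bicistronic design in which puromycin resistance is translated from the same transcript downstream of the gene, allowing selection of transduced cells.

The annotated sequence record, however, is 7,556 nt against a stated total of 8,674 bp. It shows only a short PuroR fragment directly after the tag and no IRES, so the sequenced record appears incomplete in this region; the depositor also mentions a difficult-to-sequence stretch there. The associated work concerns ZMPSTE24 in defence against influenza and other pathogenic viruses, and the FLAG tag allows detection or pull-down of the protein.
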