Features (pLannotate 1.2.2; 21 found; start..end, strand, type, name):
     27..330     +  enhancer       CMV enhancer: human cytomegalovirus immediate early enhancer
    331..534     +  promoter       CMV promoter: human cytomegalovirus (CMV) immediate early promoter
    685..2109    +  CDS            ZMPSTE24: FACE1_HUMAN - Also known as FACE1, STE24. Experimental evidence at protein level: Swiss-Prot protein existence level 1. Proteolytically removes the C-terminal three residues of farnesylated proteins. Acts on lamin A/C. From Homo sapiens (Human).
   2131..2202    +  CDS            3xFLAG: three tandem FLAG® epitope tags
   2209..2311    +  CDS            PuroR (fragment): puromycin N-acetyltransferase; pac from Streptomyces alboniger; confers resistance to puromycin
   2361..2426    +  CDS            dmpM (fragment): DMPM_STRAD - Protein inferred from homology: Swiss-Prot protein existence level 3. From Streptomyces alboniger.
   2439..2510    +  CDS            Mos (fragment): MOS_MOUSE - Experimental evidence at transcript level: Swiss-Prot protein existence level 2. From Mus musculus (Mouse).
   2543..2643    +  CDS            env (fragment): murine leukemia virus gPr80 envelope polyprotein precursor; env; proteolytically cleaved into gp70SU and p15TM subunits
   2685..3110    +  LTR            3' LTR (ΔU3): self-inactivating 3' long terminal repeat (LTR) from Moloney murine leukemia virus
   3179..3219    +  CDS            rop (fragment): Rop protein, which maintains plasmids at low copy number; rop
   3321..3359    +  misc_feature   bom (fragment): basis of mobility region from pBR322
   3376..3705    +  promoter       SV40 promoter: SV40 enhancer and early promoter
   3711..3812    +  misc_feature   bom (fragment): basis of mobility region from pBR322
   3998..4586    -  rep_origin     ori: high-copy-number ColE1/pMB1/pBR322/pUC origin of replication
   4757..5617    -  CDS            AmpR: β-lactamase; bla; confers resistance to ampicillin, carbenicillin, and related antibiotics
   5618..5722    -  promoter       AmpR promoter: bla
   5908..6287    +  enhancer       CMV enhancer: human cytomegalovirus immediate early enhancer
   6288..6491    +  promoter       CMV promoter: human cytomegalovirus (CMV) immediate early promoter
   6492..6667    +  LTR            5' LTR (truncated): truncated long terminal repeat from Moloney murine sarcoma virus
   6789..7063    +  misc_feature   MESV Ψ (fragment): packaging signal of murine embryonic stem cell virus
   7130..7546    +  CDS            gag (truncated): truncated Moloney murine leukemia virus (MMLV) gag gene lacking the start codon
>Addgene plasmid #89759 | hZMPSTE24-3FLAG_pQCXIP | addgene full sequence | sequence record 180605 | Addgene NGS Result
ATCTGGGGGATCGATCCTCTAGAGTCCGTTACATAACTTACGGTAAATGGCCCGCCTGGCTGACCGCCCA
ACGACCCCCGCCCATTGACGTCAATAATGACGTATGTTCCCATAGTAACGCCAATAGGGACTTTCCATTG
ACGTCAATGGGTGGAGTATTTACGGTAAACTGCCCACTTGGCAGTACATCAAGTGTATCATATGCCAAGT
ACGCCCCCTATTGACGTCAATGACGGTAAATGGCCCGCCTGGCATTATGCCCAGTACATGACCTTATGGG
ACTTTCCTACTTGGCAGTACATCTACGTATTAGTCATCGCTATTACCATGGTGATGCGGTTTTGGCAGTA
CATCAATGGGCGTGGATAGCGGTTTGACTCACGGGGATTTCCAAGTCTCCACCCCATTGACGTCAATGGG
AGTTTGTTTTGGCACCAAAATCAACGGGACTTTCCAAAATGTCGTAACAACTCCGCCCCATTGACGCAAA
TGGGCGGTAGGCGTGTACGGTGGGAGGTCTATATAAGCAGAGCTCGTTTAGTGAACCGTCAGATCGCCTG
GAGACGCCATCCACGCTGTTTTGACCTCCATAGAAGACACCGGGACCGATCCAGCCTCCGCGGCCGGGAA
CGGTGCATTGGAACGGACCTGCAGGAATTGATCCGCGGCCGCACCGGTGCCACCATGGGGATGTGGGCAT
CGCTGGACGCTTTGTGGGAGATGCCGGCCGAGAAGCGTATCTTCGGGGCCGTGCTGCTCTTTTCCTGGAC
AGTGTATCTTTGGGAGACCTTCCTAGCACAGCGGCAGAGAAGGATATATAAAACAACAACTCATGTACCA
CCGGAGTTAGGACAGATCATGGATTCTGAAACATTTGAGAAATCTCGACTCTATCAACTGGATAAAAGCA
CTTTCAGCTTCTGGTCAGGACTCTATTCAGAGACTGAAGGCACTCTTATTCTTCTCTTTGGAGGAATACC
TTATCTCTGGAGACTTTCTGGACGGTTCTGTGGTTATGCTGGCTTTGGACCAGAATATGAGATCACTCAG
TCCCTGGTGTTTCTGCTGTTGGCTACACTTTTCAGTGCATTGGCTGGTTTGCCATGGAGTCTTTATAATA
CTTTTGTGATAGAAGAAAAACATGGCTTCAATCAACAGACTTTGGGGTTCTTCATGAAAGATGCAATCAA
GAAATTTGTTGTGACTCAGTGCATTTTGTTGCCTGTGTCTTCACTTCTACTTTACATTATTAAAATTGGG
GGTGACTATTTTTTTATTTATGCCTGGCTGTTCACATTAGTTGTGTCTCTGGTTCTTGTCACAATCTATG
CTGATTATATTGCCCCTTTATTTGACAAATTCACACCTCTGCCTGAGGGAAAGCTTAAAGAAGAAATTGA
AGTAATGGCAAAGAGTATTGACTTTCCTTTGACGAAGGTGCATGTTGTGGAAGGATCTAAACGCTCTTCC
CACAGCAATGCTTATTTTTATGGCTTCTTCAAGAACAAGCGAATAGTTTTGTTTGACACTCTACTAGAAG
AGTACTCTGTACTAAACAAAGACATCCAGGAGGATTCTGGCATGGAACCCCGCAATGAGGAAGAAGGGAA
CAGTGAAGAAATAAAAGCTAAAGTTAAAAATAAGAAACAAGGATGTAAAAATGAGGAGGTACTCGCTGTA
CTAGGCCATGAACTGGGGCACTGGAAGTTGGGACATACAGTCAAAAATATCATTATTAGCCAGATGAATT
CTTTCCTGTGTTTTTTTTTATTTGCTGTATTAATTGGTCGAAAGGAGCTTTTTGCTGCATTTGGTTTTTA
TGATAGCCAACCCACTCTTATTGGACTATTGATCATCTTCCAGTTTATTTTTTCACCTTACAATGAGGTT
CTTTCTTTTTGCCTAACAGTCCTAAGCCGCAGATTTGAGTTTCAAGCTGATGCATTTGCCAAGAAACTTG
GGAAGGCTAAAGACTTATATTCTGCTTTAATCAAACTTAACAAAGATAACTTGGGATTCCCTGTTTCTGA
CTGGTTGTTCTCAATGTGGCATTATTCTCATCCTCCACTGCTAGAGAGACTTCAAGCTTTGAAAACTATG
AAGCAACACGCGGCCGCAATCGATGTCGAGGATTACAAGGATGACGACGATAAGGACTATAAGGACGATG
ATGACAAGGACTACAAAGATGATGACGATAAATAGGGACAACCTCCCCTTCTACGAGCGGCTCGGCTTCA
CCGTCACCGCCGACGTCGAGGTGCCCGAAGGACCGCGCACCTGGTGCATGACCCGCAAGCCCGGTGCCTG
ACGCCCGCCCCACGACCCGCAGCGCCCGACCGAAAGGAGCGCACGACCCCATGGCTCCGACCGAAGCCAC
CCGGGGCGGCCCCGCCGACCCCGCACCCGCCCCCGAGGCCCACCGACTCTAGTCGAGGGCTGCAGCGCTG
CAGAGGCCGAGTGCAGAACTGCTCCAAAGGGACCTCAAGGCTTTCCGAGGGACACTAGGCTGACTCCATC
GAGCCAGTGTAGAGATAAGCTTATCGATTAGTCCAATTTGTTAAAGACAGGATATCAGTGGTCCAGGCTC
TAGTTTTGACTCAACAATATCACCAGCTGAAGCCTATAGAGTACGAGCCATAGATAAAATAAAAGATTTT
ATTTAGTCTCCAGAAAAAGGGGGGAATGAAAGACCCCACCTGTAGGTTTGGCAAGCTAGCTTAAGTAACG
CCATTTTGCAAGGCATGGAAAAATACATAACTGAGAATAGAGAAGTTCAGATCAAGGTCAGGAACAGATG
GAACAGGGTCGACCCTAGAGAACCATCAGATGTTTCCAGGGTGCCCCAAGGACCTGAAATGACCCTGTGC
CTTATTTGAACTAACCAATCAGTTCGCTTCTCGCTTCTGTTCGCGCGCTTCTGCTCCCCGAGCTCAATAA
AAGAGCCCACAACCCCTCACTCGGGGCGCCAGTCCTCCGATTGACTGAGTCGCCCGGGTACCCGTGTATC
CAATAAACCCTCTTGCAGTTGCATCCGACTTGTGGTCTCGCTGTTCCTTGGGAGGGTCTCCTCTGAGTGA
TTGACTACCCGTCAGCGGGGGTCTTTCATTTGGGGGCTCGTCCGGGATCGGGAGACCCCTGCCCAGGGAC
CACCGACCCACCACCGGGAGGTAAGCTGGCTGCCTCGCGCGTTTCGGTGATGACGGTGAAAACCTCTGAC
ACATGCAGCTCCCGGAGACGGTCACAGCTTGTCTGTAAGCGGATGCCGGGAGCAGACAAGCCCGTCAGGG
CGCGTCAGCGGGTGTTGGCGGGTGTCGGGGCGCAGCCATGACCCAGTCACGTAGCGATAGCGGAGTGTAG
ATCCGGCTGTGGAATGTGTGTCAGTTAGGGTGTGGAAAGTCCCCAGGCTCCCCAGCAGGCAGAAGTATGC
AAAGCATGCATCTCAATTAGTCAGCAACCAGGTGTGGAAAGTCCCCAGGCTCCCCAGCAGGCAGAAGTAT
GCAAAGCATGCATCTCAATTAGTCAGCAACCATAGTCCCGCCCCTAACTCCGCCCATCCCGCCCCTAACT
CCGCCCAGTTCCGCCCATTCTCCGCCCCATGGCTGACTAATTTTTTTTATTTATGCAGAGGCCGAGGCCG
CCTCGGCCTCTGAGCTATTCCAGAAGTAGTGAGGAGGCTTTTTTGGAGGCCTAGGCTTTTGCAAAAAGCT
TACTGGCTTAACTATGCGGCATCAGAGCAGATTGTACTGAGAGTGCACCATATGCGGTGTGAAATACCGC
ACAGATGCGTAAGGAGAAAATACCGCATCAGGCGCTCTTCCGCTTCCTCGCTCACTGACTCGCTGCGCTC
GGTCGTTCGGCTGCGGCGAGCGGTATCAGCTCACTCAAAGGCGGTAATACGGTTATCCACAGAATCAGGG
GATAACGCAGGAAAGAACATGTGAGCAAAAGGCCAGCAAAAGGCCAGGAACCGTAAAAAGGCCGCGTTGC
TGGCGTTTTTCCATAGGCTCCGCCCCCCTGACGAGCATCACAAAAATCGACGCTCAAGTCAGAGGTGGCG
AAACCCGACAGGACTATAAAGATACCAGGCGTTTCCCCCTGGAAGCTCCCTCGTGCGCTCTCCTGTTCCG
ACCCTGCCGCTTACCGGATACCTGTCCGCCTTTCTCCCTTCGGGAAGCGTGGCGCTTTCTCATAGCTCAC
GCTGTAGGTATCTCAGTTCGGTGTAGGTCGTTCGCTCCAAGCTGGGCTGTGTGCACGAACCCCCCGTTCA
GCCCGACCGCTGCGCCTTATCCGGTAACTATCGTCTTGAGTCCAACCCGGTAAGACACGACTTATCGCCA
CTGGCAGCAGCCACTGGTAACAGGATTAGCAGAGCGAGGTATGTAGGCGGTGCTACAGAGTTCTTGAAGT
GGTGGCCTAACTACGGCTACACTAGAAGGACAGTATTTGGTATCTGCGCTCTGCTGAAGCCAGTTACCTT
CGGAAAAAGAGTTGGTAGCTCTTGATCCGGCAAACAAACCACCGCTGGTAGCGGTGGTTTTTTTGTTTGC
AAGCAGCAGATTACGCGCAGAAAAAAAGGATCTCAAGAAGATCCTTTGATCTTTTCTACGGGGTCTGACG
CTCAGTGGAACGAAAACTCACGTTAAGGGATTTTGGTCATGAGATTATCAAAAAGGATCTTCACCTAGAT
CCTTTTAAATTAAAAATGAAGTTTTAAATCAATCTAAAGTATATATGAGTAAACTTGGTCTGACAGTTAC
CAATGCTTAATCAGTGAGGCACCTATCTCAGCGATCTGTCTATTTCGTTCATCCATAGTTGCCTGACTCC
CCGTCGTGTAGATAACTACGATACGGGAGGGCTTACCATCTGGCCCCAGTGCTGCAATGATACCGCGAGA
CCCACGCTCACCGGCTCCAGATTTATCAGCAATAAACCAGCCAGCCGGAAGGGCCGAGCGCAGAAGTGGT
CCTGCAACTTTATCCGCCTCCATCCAGTCTATTAATTGTTGCCGGGAAGCTAGAGTAAGTAGTTCGCCAG
TTAATAGTTTGCGCAACGTTGTTGCCATTGCTGCAGGCATCGTGGTGTCACGCTCGTCGTTTGGTATGGC
TTCATTCAGCTCCGGTTCCCAACGATCAAGGCGAGTTACATGATCCCCCATGTTGTGCAAAAAAGCGGTT
AGCTCCTTCGGTCCTCCGATCGTTGTCAGAAGTAAGTTGGCCGCAGTGTTATCACTCATGGTTATGGCAG
CACTGCATAATTCTCTTACTGTCATGCCATCCGTAAGATGCTTTTCTGTGACTGGTGAGTACTCAACCAA
GTCATTCTGAGAATAGTGTATGCGGCGACCGAGTTGCTCTTGCCCGGCGTCAACACGGGATAATACCGCG
CCACATAGCAGAACTTTAAAAGTGCTCATCATTGGAAAACGTTCTTCGGGGCGAAAACTCTCAAGGATCT
TACCGCTGTTGAGATCCAGTTCGATGTAACCCACTCGTGCACCCAACTGATCTTCAGCATCTTTTACTTT
CACCAGCGTTTCTGGGTGAGCAAAAACAGGAAGGCAAAATGCCGCAAAAAAGGGAATAAGGGCGACACGG
AAATGTTGAATACTCATACTCTTCCTTTTTCAATATTATTGAAGCATTTATCAGGGTTATTGTCTCATGA
GCGGATACATATTTGAATGTATTTAGAAAAATAAACAAATAGGGGTTCCGCGCACATTTCCCCGAAAAGT
GCCACCTGACGTCTAAGAAACCATTATTATCATGACATTAACCTATAAAAATAGGCGTATCACGAGGCCC
TTTCGTCTTCAAGAATTAGCTTGGCCATTGCATACGTTGTATCCATATCATAATATGTACATTTATATTG
GCTCATGTCCAACATTACCGCCATGTTGACATTGATTATTGACTAGTTATTAATAGTAATCAATTACGGG
GTCATTAGTTCATAGCCCATATATGGAGTTCCGCGTTACATAACTTACGGTAAATGGCCCGCCTGGCTGA
CCGCCCAACGACCCCCGCCCATTGACGTCAATAATGACGTATGTTCCCATAGTAACGCCAATAGGGACTT
TCCATTGACGTCAATGGGTGGAGTATTTACGGTAAACTGCCCACTTGGCAGTACATCAAGTGTATCATAT
GCCAAGTACGCCCCCTATTGACGTCAATGACGGTAAATGGCCCGCCTGGCATTATGCCCAGTACATGACC
TTATGGGACTTTCCTACTTGGCAGTACATCTACGTATTAGTCATCGCTATTACCATGGTGATGCGGTTTT
GGCAGTACATCAATGGGCGTGGATAGCGGTTTGACTCACGGGGATTTCCAAGTCTCCACCCCATTGACGT
CAATGGGAGTTTGTTTTGGCACCAAAATCAACGGGACTTTCCAAAATGTCGTAACAACTCCGCCCCATTG
ACGCAAATGGGCGGTAGGCGTGTACGGTGGGAGGTCTATATAAGCAGAGCTCAATAAAAGAGCCCACAAC
CCCTCACTCGGCGCGCCAGTCTTCCGATAGACTGCGTCGCCCGGGTACCCGTATTCCCAATAAAGCCTCT
TGCTGTTTGCATCCGAATCGTGGTCTCGCTGTTCCTTGGGAGGGTCTCCTCTGAGTGATTGACTACCCAC
GACGGGGGTCTTTCATTTGGGGGCTCGTCCGGGATTTGGAGACCCCTGCCCAGGGACCACCGACCCACCA
CCGGGAGGTAAGCTGGCCAGCAACTTATCTGTGTCTGTCCGATTGTCTAGTGTCTATGTTTGATGTTATG
CGCCTGCGTCTGTACTAGTTAGCTAACTAGCTCTGTATCTGGCGGACCCGTGGTGGAACTGACGAGTTCT
GAACACCCGGCCGCAACCCTGGGAGACGTCCCAGGGACTTTGGGGGCCGTTTTTGTGGCCCGACCTGAGG
AAGGGAGTCGATGTGGAATCCGACCCCGTCAGGATATGTGGTTCTGGTAGGAGACGAGAACCTAAAACAG
TTCCCGCCTCCGTCTGAATTTTTGCTTTCGGTTTGGAACCGAAGCCGCGCGTCTTGTCTGCTGCAGCGCT
GCAGCATCGTTCTGTGTTGTCTCTGTCTGACTGTGTTTCTGTATTTGTCTGAAAATTAGGGCCAGACTGT
TACCACTCCCTTAAGTTTGACCTTAGGTCACTGGAAAGATGTCGAGCGGATCGCTCACAACCAGTCGGTA
GATGTCAAGAAGAGACGTTGGGTTACCTTCTGCTCTGCAGAATGGCCAACCTTTAACGTCGGATGGCCGC
GAGACGGCACCTTTAACCGAGACCTCATCACCCAGGTTAAGATCAAGGTCTTTTCACCTGGCCCGCATGG
ACACCCAGACCAGGTCCCCTACATCGTGACCTGGGAAGCCTTGGCTTTTGACCCCCCTCCCTGGGTCAAG
CCCTTTGTACACCCTAAGCCTCCGCCTCCTCTTCCTCCATCCGCCCCGTCTCTCCCCCTTGAACCTCCTC
GTTCGACCCCGCCTCGATCCTCCCTTTATCCAGCCCTCACTCCTTCTCTAGGCGCCGGAATTGAAG
